LOCUS       Exported 9481 bp ds-DNA circular SYN 12-MAY-2021
DEFINITION  Lentiviral expression of CSNK1A1.
ACCESSION   .
VERSION     .
KEYWORDS    CSNK1A1_pLX307
SOURCE      synthetic DNA construct
  ORGANISM  synthetic DNA construct
REFERENCE   1 (bases 1 to 9481)
  AUTHORS   Rosenbluh J, Mercer J, Shrestha Y, Oliver R, Tamayo P, Doench JG,
            Tirosh I, Piccioni F, Hartenian E, Horn H, Fagbami L, Root DE, Jaffe
            J, Lage K, Boehm JS, Hahn WC
  TITLE     Genetic and Proteomic Interrogation of Lower Confidence Candidate
            Genes Reveals Signaling Networks in beta-Catenin-Active Cancers.
  JOURNAL   Cell Syst. 2016 Sep 28;3(3):302-316.e4. doi:
            10.1016/j.cels.2016.09.001.
  PUBMED    27684187
REFERENCE   2 (bases 1 to 9481)
  AUTHORS   .
  TITLE     Direct Submission
  JOURNAL   Exported May 12, 2021 from SnapGene Server 1.1.58
            http://www.snapgene.com
FEATURES             Location/Qualifiers
     source          1..9481
                     /organism="synthetic DNA construct"
                     /mol_type="other DNA"
     promoter        98..1276
                     /label=EF-1-alpha promoter
                     /note="strong constitutive promoter for human elongation
                     factor EF-1-alpha"
     intron          329..1267
                     /label=EF-1-alpha intron A
                     /note="intron upstream of the start codon of human
                     EF-1-alpha"
     primer_bind     1224..1244
                     /label=EF1a-F
                     /note="Human elongation factor-1a promoter, forward primer"
     protein_bind    1296..1320
                     /gene="mutant version of attB"
                     /label=attB1
                     /bound_moiety="BP Clonase(TM)"
                     /note="recombination site for the Gateway(R) BP reaction"
     protein_bind    complement(2332..2356)
                     /gene="mutant version of attB"
                     /label=attB2
                     /bound_moiety="BP Clonase(TM)"
                     /note="recombination site for the Gateway(R) BP reaction"
     CDS             2364..2405
                     /codon_start=1
                     /product="epitope tag from simian virus 5"
                     /label=V5 tag
                     /translation="GKPIPNPLLGLDST"
     misc_feature    2516..3104
                     /label=WPRE
                     /note="woodchuck hepatitis virus posttranscriptional
                     regulatory element"
     primer_bind     complement(2569..2589)
                     /label=WPRE-R
                     /note="WPRE, reverse primer"
     CDS             complement(2987..2998)
                     /codon_start=1
                     /product="Factor Xa recognition and cleavage site"
                     /label=Factor Xa site
                     /translation="IEGR"
     LTR             3176..3409
                     /label=3' LTR (Delta-U3)
                     /note="self-inactivating 3' long terminal repeat (LTR) from
                     HIV-1"
     polyA_signal    3487..3608
                     /label=SV40 poly(A) signal
                     /note="SV40 polyadenylation signal"
     primer_bind     complement(3524..3543)
                     /label=SV40pA-R
                     /note="SV40 polyA, reverse primer"
     primer_bind     3578..3597
                     /label=EBV-rev
                     /note="SV40 polyA terminator, reverse primer"
     rep_origin      3648..3783
                     /label=SV40 ori
                     /note="SV40 origin of replication"
     primer_bind     complement(3803..3822)
                     /label=T7
                     /note="T7 promoter, forward primer"
     promoter        complement(3804..3822)
                     /label=T7 promoter
                     /note="promoter for bacteriophage T7 RNA polymerase"
     primer_bind     complement(3832..3849)
                     /label=M13 Forward
                     /note="In lacZ gene. Also called M13-F20 or M13 (-21)
                     Forward"
     primer_bind     complement(3832..3848)
                     /label=M13 fwd
                     /note="common sequencing primer, one of multiple similar
                     variants"
     primer_bind     complement(3841..3863)
                     /label=M13/pUC Forward
                     /note="In lacZ gene"
     rep_origin      3990..4445
                     /direction=RIGHT
                     /label=f1 ori
                     /note="f1 bacteriophage origin of replication; arrow
                     indicates direction of (+) strand synthesis"
     primer_bind     complement(4077..4096)
                     /label=F1ori-R
                     /note="F1 origin, reverse primer"
     primer_bind     4287..4308
                     /label=F1ori-F
                     /note="F1 origin, forward primer"
     promoter        4471..4575
                     /gene="bla"
                     /label=AmpR promoter
     CDS             4576..5436
                     /codon_start=1
                     /gene="bla"
                     /product="beta-lactamase"
                     /label=AmpR
                     /note="confers resistance to ampicillin, carbenicillin, and
                     related antibiotics"
                     /translation="MSIQHFRVALIPFFAAFCLPVFAHPETLVKVKDAEDQLGARVGYI
                     ELDLNSGKILESFRPEERFPMMSTFKVLLCGAVLSRIDAGQEQLGRRIHYSQNDLVEYS
                     PVTEKHLTDGMTVRELCSAAITMSDNTAANLLLTTIGGPKELTAFLHNMGDHVTRLDRW
                     EPELNEAIPNDERDTTMPVAMATTLRKLLTGELLTLASRQQLIDWMEADKVAGPLLRSA
                     LPAGWFIADKSGAGERGSRGIIAALGPDGKPSRIVVIYTTGSQATMDERNRQIAEIGAS
                     LIKHW"
     primer_bind     complement(4794..4813)
                     /label=Amp-R
                     /note="Ampicillin resistance gene, reverse primer"
     rep_origin      5607..6195
                     /direction=RIGHT
                     /label=ori
                     /note="high-copy-number ColE1/pMB1/pBR322/pUC origin of
                     replication"
     primer_bind     6096..6115
                     /label=pBR322ori-F
                     /note="pBR322 origin, forward primer"
     primer_bind     6349..6366
                     /label=L4440
                     /note="L4440 vector, forward primer"
     protein_bind    6483..6504
                     /label=CAP binding site
                     /bound_moiety="E. coli catabolite activator protein"
                     /note="CAP binding activates transcription in the presence
                     of cAMP."
     promoter        6519..6549
                     /label=lac promoter
                     /note="promoter for the E. coli lac operon"
     protein_bind    6557..6573
                     /label=lac operator
                     /bound_moiety="lac repressor encoded by lacI"
                     /note="The lac repressor binds to the lac operator to
                     inhibit transcription in E. coli. This inhibition can be
                     relieved by adding lactose or
                     isopropyl-beta-D-thiogalactopyranoside (IPTG)."
     primer_bind     6562..6584
                     /label=M13/pUC Reverse
                     /note="In lacZ gene"
     primer_bind     6581..6597
                     /label=M13 rev
                     /note="common sequencing primer, one of multiple similar
                     variants"
     primer_bind     6581..6597
                     /label=M13 Reverse
                     /note="In lacZ gene. Also called M13-rev"
     primer_bind     6616..6636
                     /label=T3
                     /note="T3 promoter, forward primer"
     promoter        6618..6636
                     /label=T3 promoter
                     /note="promoter for bacteriophage T3 RNA polymerase"
     promoter        6664..6890
                     /label=RSV promoter
                     /note="Rous sarcoma virus enhancer/promoter"
     LTR             6891..7071
                     /label=5' LTR (truncated)
                     /note="truncated 5' long terminal repeat (LTR) from HIV-1"
     misc_feature    7118..7243
                     /label=HIV-1 Psi
                     /note="packaging signal of human immunodeficiency virus
                     type 1"
     misc_feature    7736..7969
                     /label=RRE
                     /note="The Rev response element (RRE) of HIV-1 allows for
                     Rev-dependent mRNA export from the nucleus to the
                     cytoplasm."
     CDS             8154..8198
                     /codon_start=1
                     /product="antigenic peptide corresponding to amino acids
                     655 to 669 of the HIV envelope protein gp41 (Lutje Hulsik
                     et al., 2013)"
                     /label=gp41 peptide
                     /note="recognized by the 2H10 single-chain llama nanobody"
                     /translation="KNEQELLELDKWASL"
     promoter        8429..8639
                     /label=SV40 promoter
                     /note="SV40 early promoter"
     promoter        8451..8647
                     /label=SV40 promoter
                     /note="SV40 early promoter"
     rep_origin      8498..8633
                     /label=SV40 ori
                     /note="SV40 origin of replication"
     CDS             8679..9281
                     /codon_start=1
                     /gene="pac from Streptomyces alboniger"
                     /product="puromycin N-acetyltransferase"
                     /label=PuroR
                     /note="confers resistance to puromycin"
                     /translation="MTEYKPTVRLATRDDVPRAVRTLAAAFADYPATRHTVDPDRHIER
                     VTELQELFLTRVGLDIGKVWVADDGAAVAVWTTPESVEAGAVFAEIGPRMAELSGSRLA
                     AQQQMEGLLAPHRPKEPAWFLATVGVSPDHQGKGLGSAVVLPGVEAAERAGVPAFLETS
                     APRNLPFYERLGFTVTADVEVPEGPRTWCMTRKPGAS"
     primer_bind     complement(8679..8698)
                     /label=Puro-R
                     /note="Puromycin resistance gene, reverse primer. Also
                     called puro-variant-R"
     primer_bind     9175..9195
                     /label=Puro-F
                     /note="Puromycin resistance gene, forward primer"
     misc_feature    9324..9441
                     /label=cPPT/CTS
                     /note="central polypurine tract and central termination
                     sequence of HIV-1"
ORIGIN
        1 ggctcgaggc ctgcaggtgc aaagatggat aaagttttaa acagagagga atctttgcag
       61 ctaatggacc ttctaggtct tgaaaggagt gggaattggc tccggtgccc gtcagtgggc
      121 agagcgcaca tcgcccacag tccccgagaa gttgggggga ggggtcggca attgaaccgg
      181 tgcctagaga aggtggcgcg gggtaaactg ggaaagtgat gtcgtgtact ggctccgcct
      241 ttttcccgag ggtgggggag aaccgtatat aagtgcagta gtcgccgtga acgttctttt
      301 tcgcaacggg tttgccgcca gaacacaggt aagtgccgtg tgtggttccc gcgggcctgg
      361 cctctttacg ggttatggcc cttgcgtgcc ttgaattact tccacctggc tgcagtacgt
      421 gattcttgat cccgagcttc gggttggaag tgggtgggag agttcgaggc cttgcgctta
      481 aggagcccct tcgcctcgtg cttgagttga ggcctggcct gggcgctggg gccgccgcgt
      541 gcgaatctgg tggcaccttc gcgcctgtct cgctgctttc gataagtctc tagccattta
      601 aaatttttga tgacctgctg cgacgctttt tttctggcaa gatagtcttg taaatgcggg
      661 ccaagatctg cacactggta tttcggtttt tggggccgcg ggcggcgacg gggcccgtgc
      721 gtcccagcgc acatgttcgg cgaggcgggg cctgcgagcg cggccaccga gaatcggacg
      781 ggggtagtct caagctggcc ggcctgctct ggtgcctggc ctcgcgccgc cgtgtatcgc
      841 cccgccctgg gcggcaaggc tggcccggtc ggcaccagtt gcgtgagcgg aaagatggcc
      901 gcttcccggc cctgctgcag ggagctcaaa atggaggacg cggcgctcgg gagagcgggc
      961 gggtgagtca cccacacaaa ggaaaagggc ctttccgtcc tcagccgtcg cttcatgtga
     1021 ctccacggag taccgggcgc cgtccaggca cctcgattag ttctcgagct tttggagtac
     1081 gtcgtcttta ggttgggggg aggggtttta tgcgatggag tttccccaca ctgagtgggt
     1141 ggagactgaa gttaggccag cttggcactt gatgtaattc tccttggaat ttgccctttt
     1201 tgagtttgga tcttggttca ttctcaagcc tcagacagtg gttcaaagtt tttttcttcc
     1261 atttcaggtg tcgtgaggct agcatcgatt gatcaacaag tttgtacaaa aaagttggca
     1321 tggcgagtag cagcggctcc aaggctgaat tcattgtcgg agggaaatat aaactggtac
     1381 ggaagatcgg gtctggctcc ttcggggaca tctatttggc gatcaacatc accaacggcg
     1441 aggaagtggc agtgaagcta gaatctcaga aggccaggca tccccagttg ctgtacgaga
     1501 gcaagctcta taagattctt caaggtgggg ttggcatccc ccacatacgg tggtatggtc
     1561 aggaaaaaga ctacaatgta ctagtcatgg atcttctggg acctagcctc gaagacctct
     1621 tcaatttctg ttcaagaagg ttcacaatga aaactgtact tatgttagct gaccagatga
     1681 tcagtagaat tgaatatgtg catacaaaga attttataca cagagacatt aaaccagata
     1741 acttcctaat gggtattggg cgtcactgta ataagttatt ccttattgat tttggtttgg
     1801 ccaaaaagta cagagacaac aggacaaggc aacacatacc atacagagaa gataaaaacc
     1861 tcactggcac tgcccgatat gctagcatca atgcacatct tggtattgag cagagtcgcc
     1921 gagatgacat ggaatcatta ggatatgttt tgatgtattt taatagaacc agcctgccat
     1981 ggcaagggct aaaggctgca acaaagaaaa aaaaatatga aaagattagt gaaaagaaga
     2041 tgtccacgcc tgttgaagtt ttatgtaagg ggtttcctgc agaatttgcg atgtacttaa
     2101 actattgtcg tgggctacgc tttgaggaag ccccagatta catgtatctg aggcagctat
     2161 tccgcattct tttcaggacc ctgaaccatc aatatgacta cacatttgat tggacaatgt
     2221 taaagcagaa agcagcacag caggcagcct cttccagtgg gcagggtcag caggcccaaa
     2281 cccccacagg caagcaaact gacaaaacca agagtaacat gaaaggtttc tacccaactt
     2341 tcttgtacaa agtggttgat atcggtaagc ctatccctaa ccctctcctc ggtctcgatt
     2401 ctacgtagta atgaactagt ccgtaacttg aaagtatttc gatttcttgg ctttatatat
     2461 cttgtggaaa ggacgaaatt tccattagtc ttccttataa acgcgttaag tcgacaatca
     2521 acctctggat tacaaaattt gtgaaagatt gactggtatt cttaactatg ttgctccttt
     2581 tacgctatgt ggatacgctg ctttaatgcc tttgtatcat gctattgctt cccgtatggc
     2641 tttcattttc tcctccttgt ataaatcctg gttgctgtct ctttatgagg agttgtggcc
     2701 cgttgtcagg caacgtggcg tggtgtgcac tgtgtttgct gacgcaaccc ccactggttg
     2761 gggcattgcc accacctgtc agctcctttc cgggactttc gctttccccc tccctattgc
     2821 cacggcggaa ctcatcgccg cctgccttgc ccgctgctgg acaggggctc ggctgttggg
     2881 cactgacaat tccgtggtgt tgtcggggaa atcatcgtcc tttccttggc tgctcgcctg
     2941 tgttgccacc tggattctgc gcgggacgtc cttctgctac gtcccttcgg ccctcaatcc
     3001 agcggacctt ccttcccgcg gcctgctgcc ggctctgcgg cctcttccgc gtcttcgcct
     3061 tcgccctcag acgagtcgga tctccctttg ggccgcctcc ccgcgtcgac tttaagacca
     3121 atgacttaca aggcagctgt agatcttagc cactttttaa aagaaaaggg gggactggaa
     3181 gggctaattc actcccaacg aagacaagat ctgctttttg cttgtactgg gtctctctgg
     3241 ttagaccaga tctgagcctg ggagctctct ggctaactag ggaacccact gcttaagcct
     3301 caataaagct tgccttgagt gcttcaagta gtgtgtgccc gtctgttgtg tgactctggt
     3361 aactagagat ccctcagacc cttttagtca gtgtggaaaa tctctagcag tacgtatagt
     3421 agttcatgtc atcttattat tcagtattta taacttgcaa agaaatgaat atcagagagt
     3481 gagaggaact tgtttattgc agcttataat ggttacaaat aaagcaatag catcacaaat
     3541 ttcacaaata aagcattttt ttcactgcat tctagttgtg gtttgtccaa actcatcaat
     3601 gtatcttatc atgtctggct ctagctatcc cgcccctaac tccgcccatc ccgcccctaa
     3661 ctccgcccag ttccgcccat tctccgcccc atggctgact aatttttttt atttatgcag
     3721 aggccgaggc cgcctcggcc tctgagctat tccagaagta gtgaggaggc ttttttggag
     3781 gcctagggac gtacccaatt cgccctatag tgagtcgtat tacgcgcgct cactggccgt
     3841 cgttttacaa cgtcgtgact gggaaaaccc tggcgttacc caacttaatc gccttgcagc
     3901 acatccccct ttcgccagct ggcgtaatag cgaagaggcc cgcaccgatc gcccttccca
     3961 acagttgcgc agcctgaatg gcgaatgggn nnnnnnnnnn nnnnnnnnnn nnnnnnnnnn
     4021 nnnnnnnnnn nnnnnnnnnn nnnnnnnnnn nnnnnnnnnn nnnnnnnnnn nnnnnnnnnn
     4081 nnnnnnnnnn nnnnnnnnnn nnnnnnnnnn nnncnnnnnn nnnnnnnnnn nnnnnnnnnn
     4141 nnnnnnnnnn nnnnnnnnnn nnnnnnnnnn nnnnnnnnnn nnnnnnnnnn nnnnnnnnnn
     4201 nnnnnannnn nnnnnnnnnn nnnnnnnnnn nnnnnnnnnn nnnnnnnnnn nnnnnccttt
     4261 gacgttggag tccacgttct ttaatagtgg actcttgttc caaactggaa caacactcaa
     4321 ccctatctcg gtctattctt ttgatttata agggattttg ccgatttcgg cctattggtt
     4381 aaaaaatgag ctgatttaac aaaaatttaa cgcgaatttt aacaaaatat taacgcttac
     4441 aatttaggtg gcacttttcg gggaaatgtg cgcggaaccc ctatttgttt atttttctaa
     4501 atacattcaa atatgtatcc gctcatgaga caataaccct gataaatgct tcaataatat
     4561 tgaaaaagga agagtatgag tattcaacat ttccgtgtcg cccttattcc cttttttgcg
     4621 gcattttgcc ttcctgtttt tgctcaccca gaaacgctgg tgaaagtaaa agatgctgaa
     4681 gatcagttgg gtgcacgagt gggttacatc gaactggatc tcaacagcgg taagatcctt
     4741 gagagttttc gccccgaaga acgttttcca atgatgagca cttttaaagt tctgctatgt
     4801 ggcgcggtat tatcccgtat tgacgccggg caagagcaac tcggtcgccg catacactat
     4861 tctcagaatg acttggttga gtactcacca gtcacagaaa agcatcttac ggatggcatg
     4921 acagtaagag aattatgcag tgctgccata accatgagtg ataacactgc ggccaactta
     4981 cttctgacaa cgatcggagg accgaaggag ctaaccgctt ttttgcacaa catgggggat
     5041 catgtaactc gccttgatcg ttgggaaccg gagctgaatg aagccatacc aaacgacgag
     5101 cgtgacacca cgatgcctgt agcaatggca acaacgttgc gcaaactatt aactggcgaa
     5161 ctacttactc tagcttcccg gcaacaatta atagactgga tggaggcgga taaagttgca
     5221 ggaccacttc tgcgctcggc ccttccggct ggctggttta ttgctgataa atctggagcc
     5281 ggtgagcgtg ggtctcgcgg tatcattgca gcactggggc cagatggtaa gccctcccgt
     5341 atcgtagtta tctacacgac ggggagtcag gcaactatgg atgaacgaaa tagacagatc
     5401 gctgagatag gtgcctcact gattaagcat tggtaactgt cagaccaagt ttactcatat
     5461 atactttaga ttgatttaaa acttcatttt taatttaaaa ggatctaggt gaagatcctt
     5521 tttgataatc tcatgaccaa aatcccttaa cgtgagtttt cgttccactg agcgtcagac
     5581 cccgtagaaa agatcaaagg atcttcttga gatccttttt ttctgcgcgt aatctgctgc
     5641 ttgcaaacaa aaaaaccacc gctaccagcg gtggtttgtt tgccggatca agagctacca
     5701 actctttttc cgaaggtaac tggcttcagc agagcgcaga taccaaatac tgttcttcta
     5761 gtgtagccgt agttaggcca ccacttcaag aactctgtag caccgcctac atacctcgct
     5821 ctgctaatcc tgttaccagt ggctgctgcc agtggcgata agtcgtgtct taccgggttg
     5881 gactcaagac gatagttacc ggataaggcg cagcggtcgg gctgaacggg gggttcgtgc
     5941 acacagccca gcttggagcg aacgacctac accgaactga gatacctaca gcgtgagcta
     6001 tgagaaagcg ccacgcttcc cgaagggaga aaggcggaca ggtatccggt aagcggcagg
     6061 gtcggaacag gagagcgcac gagggagctt ccagggggaa acgcctggta tctttatagt
     6121 cctgtcgggt ttcgccacct ctgacttgag cgtcgatttt tgtgatgctc gtcagggggg
     6181 cggagcctat ggaaaaacgc cagcaacgcg gcctttttac ggttcctggc cttttgctgg
     6241 ccttttgctc acatgttctt tcctgcgtta tcccctgatt ctgtggataa ccgtattacc
     6301 gcctttgagt gagctgatac cgctcgccgc agccgaacga ccgagcgcag cgagtcagtg
     6361 agcgaggaag cggaagagcg cccaatacgc aaaccgcctc tccccgcgcg ttggccgatt
     6421 cattaatgca gctggcacga caggtttccc gactggaaag cgggcagtga gcgcaacgca
     6481 attaatgtga gttagctcac tcattaggca ccccaggctt tacactttat gcttccggct
     6541 cgtatgttgt gtggaattgt gagcggataa caatttcaca caggaaacag ctatgaccat
     6601 gattacgcca agcgcgcaat taaccctcac taaagggaac aaaagctgga gctgcaagct
     6661 taatgtagtc ttatgcaata ctcttgtagt cttgcaacat ggtaacgatg agttagcaac
     6721 atgccttaca aggagagaaa aagcaccgtg catgccgatt ggtggaagta aggtggtacg
     6781 atcgtgcctt attaggaagg caacagacgg gtctgacatg gattggacga accactgaat
     6841 tgccgcattg cagagatatt gtatttaagt gcctagctcg atacataaac gggtctctct
     6901 ggttagacca gatctgagcc tgggagctct ctggctaact agggaaccca ctgcttaagc
     6961 ctcaataaag cttgccttga gtgcttcaag tagtgtgtgc ccgtctgttg tgtgactctg
     7021 gtaactagag atccctcaga cccttttagt cagtgtggaa aatctctagc agtggcgccc
     7081 gaacagggac ttgaaagcga aagggaaacc agaggagctc tctcgacgca ggactcggct
     7141 tgctgaagcg cgcacggcaa gaggcgaggg gcggcgactg gtgagtacgc caaaaatttt
     7201 gactagcgga ggctagaagg agagagatgg gtgcgagagc gtcagtatta agcgggggag
     7261 aattagatcg cgatgggaaa aaattcggtt aaggccaggg ggaaagaaaa aatataaatt
     7321 aaaacatata gtatgggcaa gcagggagct agaacgattc gcagttaatc ctggcctgtt
     7381 agaaacatca gaaggctgta gacaaatact gggacagcta caaccatccc ttcagacagg
     7441 atcagaagaa cttagatcat tatataatac agtagcaacc ctctattgtg tgcatcaaag
     7501 gatagagata aaagacacca aggaagcttt agacaagata gaggaagagc aaaacaaaag
     7561 taagaccacc gcacagcaag cggccgctga tcttcagacc tggaggagga gatatgaggg
     7621 acaattggag aagtgaatta tataaatata aagtagtaaa aattgaacca ttaggagtag
     7681 cacccaccaa ggcaaagaga agagtggtgc agagagaaaa aagagcagtg ggaataggag
     7741 ctttgttcct tgggttcttg ggagcagcag gaagcactat gggcgcagcg tcaatgacgc
     7801 tgacggtaca ggccagacaa ttattgtctg gtatagtgca gcagcagaac aatttgctga
     7861 gggctattga ggcgcaacag catctgttgc aactcacagt ctggggcatc aagcagctcc
     7921 aggcaagaat cctggctgtg gaaagatacc taaaggatca acagctcctg gggatttggg
     7981 gttgctctgg aaaactcatt tgcaccactg ctgtgccttg gaatgctagt tggagtaata
     8041 aatctctgga acagatttgg aatcacacga cctggatgga gtgggacaga gaaattaaca
     8101 attacacaag cttaatacac tccttaattg aagaatcgca aaaccagcaa gaaaagaatg
     8161 aacaagaatt attggaatta gataaatggg caagtttgtg gaattggttt aacataacaa
     8221 attggctgtg gtatataaaa ttattcataa tgatagtagg aggcttggta ggtttaagaa
     8281 tagtttttgc tgtactttct atagtgaata gagttaggca gggatattca ccattatcgt
     8341 ttcagaccca cctcccaacc ccgaggggac ccatgcattg catctcaatt agtcagcaac
     8401 caggtgtgga aagtccccag gctccccagc aggcagaagt atgcaaagca tgcgtctcaa
     8461 ttagtcagca accatagtcc cgcccctaac tccgcccatc ccgcccctaa ctccgcccag
     8521 ttccgcccat tctccgcccc atggctgact aatttttttt atttatgcag aggccgaggc
     8581 cgcctcggcc tctgagctat tccagaagta gtgaggaggc ttttttggag gcctaggctt
     8641 ttgcaaaaag ctttctagag gtaccaccgg agcttaccat gaccgagtac aagcccacgg
     8701 tgcgcctcgc cacccgcgac gacgtcccca gggccgtacg caccctcgcc gccgcgttcg
     8761 ccgactaccc cgccacgcgc cacaccgtcg atccggaccg ccacatcgag cgggtcaccg
     8821 agctgcaaga actcttcctc acgcgcgtcg ggctcgacat cggcaaggtg tgggtcgcgg
     8881 acgacggcgc cgccgtggcg gtctggacca cgccggagag cgtcgaagcg ggggcggtgt
     8941 tcgccgagat cggcccgcgc atggccgagt tgagcggttc ccggctggcc gcgcagcaac
     9001 agatggaagg cctcctggcg ccgcaccggc ccaaggagcc cgcgtggttc ctggccaccg
     9061 tcggcgtctc gcccgaccac cagggcaagg gtctgggcag cgccgtcgtg ctccccggag
     9121 tggaggcggc cgagcgcgcc ggggtgcccg ccttcctgga gacctccgcg ccccgcaacc
     9181 tccccttcta cgagcggctc ggcttcaccg tcaccgccga cgtcgaggtg cccgaaggac
     9241 cgcgcacctg gtgcatgacc cgcaagcccg gtgccagtta acgaattcta gatcttgaga
     9301 caaatggcag tattcatcca caattttaaa agaaaagggg ggattggggg gtacagtgca
     9361 ggggaaagaa tagtagacat aatagcaaca gacatacaaa ctaaagaatt acaaaaacaa
     9421 attacaaaaa ttcaaaattt tcgggtttat tacagggaca gcagagatcc actttggcgc
     9481 c
//
