>Addgene plasmid #98326 | CSNK1A1_pLX307 | depositor full sequence | sequence record 180231 | Full Sequence
GGCTCGAGGCCTGCAGGTGCAAAGATGGATAAAGTTTTAAACAGAGAGGAATCTTTGCAGCTAATGGACC
TTCTAGGTCTTGAAAGGAGTGGGAATTGGCTCCGGTGCCCGTCAGTGGGCAGAGCGCACATCGCCCACAG
TCCCCGAGAAGTTGGGGGGAGGGGTCGGCAATTGAACCGGTGCCTAGAGAAGGTGGCGCGGGGTAAACTG
GGAAAGTGATGTCGTGTACTGGCTCCGCCTTTTTCCCGAGGGTGGGGGAGAACCGTATATAAGTGCAGTA
GTCGCCGTGAACGTTCTTTTTCGCAACGGGTTTGCCGCCAGAACACAGGTAAGTGCCGTGTGTGGTTCCC
GCGGGCCTGGCCTCTTTACGGGTTATGGCCCTTGCGTGCCTTGAATTACTTCCACCTGGCTGCAGTACGT
GATTCTTGATCCCGAGCTTCGGGTTGGAAGTGGGTGGGAGAGTTCGAGGCCTTGCGCTTAAGGAGCCCCT
TCGCCTCGTGCTTGAGTTGAGGCCTGGCCTGGGCGCTGGGGCCGCCGCGTGCGAATCTGGTGGCACCTTC
GCGCCTGTCTCGCTGCTTTCGATAAGTCTCTAGCCATTTAAAATTTTTGATGACCTGCTGCGACGCTTTT
TTTCTGGCAAGATAGTCTTGTAAATGCGGGCCAAGATCTGCACACTGGTATTTCGGTTTTTGGGGCCGCG
GGCGGCGACGGGGCCCGTGCGTCCCAGCGCACATGTTCGGCGAGGCGGGGCCTGCGAGCGCGGCCACCGA
GAATCGGACGGGGGTAGTCTCAAGCTGGCCGGCCTGCTCTGGTGCCTGGCCTCGCGCCGCCGTGTATCGC
CCCGCCCTGGGCGGCAAGGCTGGCCCGGTCGGCACCAGTTGCGTGAGCGGAAAGATGGCCGCTTCCCGGC
CCTGCTGCAGGGAGCTCAAAATGGAGGACGCGGCGCTCGGGAGAGCGGGCGGGTGAGTCACCCACACAAA
GGAAAAGGGCCTTTCCGTCCTCAGCCGTCGCTTCATGTGACTCCACGGAGTACCGGGCGCCGTCCAGGCA
CCTCGATTAGTTCTCGAGCTTTTGGAGTACGTCGTCTTTAGGTTGGGGGGAGGGGTTTTATGCGATGGAG
TTTCCCCACACTGAGTGGGTGGAGACTGAAGTTAGGCCAGCTTGGCACTTGATGTAATTCTCCTTGGAAT
TTGCCCTTTTTGAGTTTGGATCTTGGTTCATTCTCAAGCCTCAGACAGTGGTTCAAAGTTTTTTTCTTCC
ATTTCAGGTGTCGTGAGGCTAGCATCGATTGATCAACAAGTTTGTACAAAAAAGTTGGCATGGCGAGTAG
CAGCGGCTCCAAGGCTGAATTCATTGTCGGAGGGAAATATAAACTGGTACGGAAGATCGGGTCTGGCTCC
TTCGGGGACATCTATTTGGCGATCAACATCACCAACGGCGAGGAAGTGGCAGTGAAGCTAGAATCTCAGA
AGGCCAGGCATCCCCAGTTGCTGTACGAGAGCAAGCTCTATAAGATTCTTCAAGGTGGGGTTGGCATCCC
CCACATACGGTGGTATGGTCAGGAAAAAGACTACAATGTACTAGTCATGGATCTTCTGGGACCTAGCCTC
GAAGACCTCTTCAATTTCTGTTCAAGAAGGTTCACAATGAAAACTGTACTTATGTTAGCTGACCAGATGA
TCAGTAGAATTGAATATGTGCATACAAAGAATTTTATACACAGAGACATTAAACCAGATAACTTCCTAAT
GGGTATTGGGCGTCACTGTAATAAGTTATTCCTTATTGATTTTGGTTTGGCCAAAAAGTACAGAGACAAC
AGGACAAGGCAACACATACCATACAGAGAAGATAAAAACCTCACTGGCACTGCCCGATATGCTAGCATCA
ATGCACATCTTGGTATTGAGCAGAGTCGCCGAGATGACATGGAATCATTAGGATATGTTTTGATGTATTT
TAATAGAACCAGCCTGCCATGGCAAGGGCTAAAGGCTGCAACAAAGAAAAAAAAATATGAAAAGATTAGT
GAAAAGAAGATGTCCACGCCTGTTGAAGTTTTATGTAAGGGGTTTCCTGCAGAATTTGCGATGTACTTAA
ACTATTGTCGTGGGCTACGCTTTGAGGAAGCCCCAGATTACATGTATCTGAGGCAGCTATTCCGCATTCT
TTTCAGGACCCTGAACCATCAATATGACTACACATTTGATTGGACAATGTTAAAGCAGAAAGCAGCACAG
CAGGCAGCCTCTTCCAGTGGGCAGGGTCAGCAGGCCCAAACCCCCACAGGCAAGCAAACTGACAAAACCA
AGAGTAACATGAAAGGTTTCTACCCAACTTTCTTGTACAAAGTGGTTGATATCGGTAAGCCTATCCCTAA
CCCTCTCCTCGGTCTCGATTCTACGTAGTAATGAACTAGTACCGGTTAAGTCGACAATCAACGCGTTAAG
TCGACAATCAACCTCTGGATTACAAAATTTGTGAAAGATTGACTGGTATTCTTAACTATGTTGCTCCTTT
TACGCTATGTGGATACGCTGCTTTAATGCCTTTGTATCATGCTATTGCTTCCCGTATGGCTTTCATTTTC
TCCTCCTTGTATAAATCCTGGTTGCTGTCTCTTTATGAGGAGTTGTGGCCCGTTGTCAGGCAACGTGGCG
TGGTGTGCACTGTGTTTGCTGACGCAACCCCCACTGGTTGGGGCATTGCCACCACCTGTCAGCTCCTTTC
CGGGACTTTCGCTTTCCCCCTCCCTATTGCCACGGCGGAACTCATCGCCGCCTGCCTTGCCCGCTGCTGG
ACAGGGGCTCGGCTGTTGGGCACTGACAATTCCGTGGTGTTGTCGGGGAAATCATCGTCCTTTCCTTGGC
TGCTCGCCTGTGTTGCCACCTGGATTCTGCGCGGGACGTCCTTCTGCTACGTCCCTTCGGCCCTCAATCC
AGCGGACCTTCCTTCCCGCGGCCTGCTGCCGGCTCTGCGGCCTCTTCCGCGTCTTCGCCTTCGCCCTCAG
ACGAGTCGGATCTCCCTTTGGGCCGCCTCCCCGCGTCGACTTTAAGACCAATGACTTACAAGGCAGCTGT
AGATCTTAGCCACTTTTTAAAAGAAAAGGGGGGACTGGAAGGGCTAATTCACTCCCAACGAAGACAAGAT
CTGCTTTTTGCTTGTACTGGGTCTCTCTGGTTAGACCAGATCTGAGCCTGGGAGCTCTCTGGCTAACTAG
GGAACCCACTGCTTAAGCCTCAATAAAGCTTGCCTTGAGTGCTTCAAGTAGTGTGTGCCCGTCTGTTGTG
TGACTCTGGTAACTAGAGATCCCTCAGACCCTTTTAGTCAGTGTGGAAAATCTCTAGCAGTACGTATAGT
AGTTCATGTCATCTTATTATTCAGTATTTATAACTTGCAAAGAAATGAATATCAGAGAGTGAGAGGAACT
TGTTTATTGCAGCTTATAATGGTTACAAATAAAGCAATAGCATCACAAATTTCACAAATAAAGCATTTTT
TTCACTGCATTCTAGTTGTGGTTTGTCCAAACTCATCAATGTATCTTATCATGTCTGGCTCTAGCTATCC
CGCCCCTAACTCCGCCCATCCCGCCCCTAACTCCGCCCAGTTCCGCCCATTCTCCGCCCCATGGCTGACT
AATTTTTTTTATTTATGCAGAGGCCGAGGCCGCCTCGGCCTCTGAGCTATTCCAGAAGTAGTGAGGAGGC
TTTTTTGGAGGCCTAGGGACGTACCCAATTCGCCCTATAGTGAGTCGTATTACGCGCGCTCACTGGCCGT
CGTTTTACAACGTCGTGACTGGGAAAACCCTGGCGTTACCCAACTTAATCGCCTTGCAGCACATCCCCCT
TTCGCCAGCTGGCGTAATAGCGAAGAGGCCCGCACCGATCGCCCTTCCCAACAGTTGCGCAGCCTGAATG
GCGAATGGG
[124 nt withheld, positions 3930-4053]
C
[91 nt withheld, positions 4055-4145]
A
[49 nt withheld, positions 4147-4195]
CCTTTGACGTTGGAGTCCACGTTCTTTAATAGTGGACTCTTGTTCCAAACTGGAACAACACTCAACCCTA
TCTCGGTCTATTCTTTTGATTTATAAGGGATTTTGCCGATTTCGGCCTATTGGTTAAAAAATGAGCTGAT
TTAACAAAAATTTAACGCGAATTTTAACAAAATATTAACGCTTACAATTTAGGTGGCACTTTTCGGGGAA
ATGTGCGCGGAACCCCTATTTGTTTATTTTTCTAAATACATTCAAATATGTATCCGCTCATGAGACAATA
ACCCTGATAAATGCTTCAATAATATTGAAAAAGGAAGAGTATGAGTATTCAACATTTCCGTGTCGCCCTT
ATTCCCTTTTTTGCGGCATTTTGCCTTCCTGTTTTTGCTCACCCAGAAACGCTGGTGAAAGTAAAAGATG
CTGAAGATCAGTTGGGTGCACGAGTGGGTTACATCGAACTGGATCTCAACAGCGGTAAGATCCTTGAGAG
TTTTCGCCCCGAAGAACGTTTTCCAATGATGAGCACTTTTAAAGTTCTGCTATGTGGCGCGGTATTATCC
CGTATTGACGCCGGGCAAGAGCAACTCGGTCGCCGCATACACTATTCTCAGAATGACTTGGTTGAGTACT
CACCAGTCACAGAAAAGCATCTTACGGATGGCATGACAGTAAGAGAATTATGCAGTGCTGCCATAACCAT
GAGTGATAACACTGCGGCCAACTTACTTCTGACAACGATCGGAGGACCGAAGGAGCTAACCGCTTTTTTG
CACAACATGGGGGATCATGTAACTCGCCTTGATCGTTGGGAACCGGAGCTGAATGAAGCCATACCAAACG
ACGAGCGTGACACCACGATGCCTGTAGCAATGGCAACAACGTTGCGCAAACTATTAACTGGCGAACTACT
TACTCTAGCTTCCCGGCAACAATTAATAGACTGGATGGAGGCGGATAAAGTTGCAGGACCACTTCTGCGC
TCGGCCCTTCCGGCTGGCTGGTTTATTGCTGATAAATCTGGAGCCGGTGAGCGTGGGTCTCGCGGTATCA
TTGCAGCACTGGGGCCAGATGGTAAGCCCTCCCGTATCGTAGTTATCTACACGACGGGGAGTCAGGCAAC
TATGGATGAACGAAATAGACAGATCGCTGAGATAGGTGCCTCACTGATTAAGCATTGGTAACTGTCAGAC
CAAGTTTACTCATATATACTTTAGATTGATTTAAAACTTCATTTTTAATTTAAAAGGATCTAGGTGAAGA
TCCTTTTTGATAATCTCATGACCAAAATCCCTTAACGTGAGTTTTCGTTCCACTGAGCGTCAGACCCCGT
AGAAAAGATCAAAGGATCTTCTTGAGATCCTTTTTTTCTGCGCGTAATCTGCTGCTTGCAAACAAAAAAA
CCACCGCTACCAGCGGTGGTTTGTTTGCCGGATCAAGAGCTACCAACTCTTTTTCCGAAGGTAACTGGCT
TCAGCAGAGCGCAGATACCAAATACTGTTCTTCTAGTGTAGCCGTAGTTAGGCCACCACTTCAAGAACTC
TGTAGCACCGCCTACATACCTCGCTCTGCTAATCCTGTTACCAGTGGCTGCTGCCAGTGGCGATAAGTCG
TGTCTTACCGGGTTGGACTCAAGACGATAGTTACCGGATAAGGCGCAGCGGTCGGGCTGAACGGGGGGTT
CGTGCACACAGCCCAGCTTGGAGCGAACGACCTACACCGAACTGAGATACCTACAGCGTGAGCTATGAGA
AAGCGCCACGCTTCCCGAAGGGAGAAAGGCGGACAGGTATCCGGTAAGCGGCAGGGTCGGAACAGGAGAG
CGCACGAGGGAGCTTCCAGGGGGAAACGCCTGGTATCTTTATAGTCCTGTCGGGTTTCGCCACCTCTGAC
TTGAGCGTCGATTTTTGTGATGCTCGTCAGGGGGGCGGAGCCTATGGAAAAACGCCAGCAACGCGGCCTT
TTTACGGTTCCTGGCCTTTTGCTGGCCTTTTGCTCACATGTTCTTTCCTGCGTTATCCCCTGATTCTGTG
GATAACCGTATTACCGCCTTTGAGTGAGCTGATACCGCTCGCCGCAGCCGAACGACCGAGCGCAGCGAGT
CAGTGAGCGAGGAAGCGGAAGAGCGCCCAATACGCAAACCGCCTCTCCCCGCGCGTTGGCCGATTCATTA
ATGCAGCTGGCACGACAGGTTTCCCGACTGGAAAGCGGGCAGTGAGCGCAACGCAATTAATGTGAGTTAG
CTCACTCATTAGGCACCCCAGGCTTTACACTTTATGCTTCCGGCTCGTATGTTGTGTGGAATTGTGAGCG
GATAACAATTTCACACAGGAAACAGCTATGACCATGATTACGCCAAGCGCGCAATTAACCCTCACTAAAG
GGAACAAAAGCTGGAGCTGCAAGCTTAATGTAGTCTTATGCAATACTCTTGTAGTCTTGCAACATGGTAA
CGATGAGTTAGCAACATGCCTTACAAGGAGAGAAAAAGCACCGTGCATGCCGATTGGTGGAAGTAAGGTG
GTACGATCGTGCCTTATTAGGAAGGCAACAGACGGGTCTGACATGGATTGGACGAACCACTGAATTGCCG
CATTGCAGAGATATTGTATTTAAGTGCCTAGCTCGATACATAAACGGGTCTCTCTGGTTAGACCAGATCT
GAGCCTGGGAGCTCTCTGGCTAACTAGGGAACCCACTGCTTAAGCCTCAATAAAGCTTGCCTTGAGTGCT
TCAAGTAGTGTGTGCCCGTCTGTTGTGTGACTCTGGTAACTAGAGATCCCTCAGACCCTTTTAGTCAGTG
TGGAAAATCTCTAGCAGTGGCGCCCGAACAGGGACTTGAAAGCGAAAGGGAAACCAGAGGAGCTCTCTCG
ACGCAGGACTCGGCTTGCTGAAGCGCGCACGGCAAGAGGCGAGGGGCGGCGACTGGTGAGTACGCCAAAA
ATTTTGACTAGCGGAGGCTAGAAGGAGAGAGATGGGTGCGAGAGCGTCAGTATTAAGCGGGGGAGAATTA
GATCGCGATGGGAAAAAATTCGGTTAAGGCCAGGGGGAAAGAAAAAATATAAATTAAAACATATAGTATG
GGCAAGCAGGGAGCTAGAACGATTCGCAGTTAATCCTGGCCTGTTAGAAACATCAGAAGGCTGTAGACAA
ATACTGGGACAGCTACAACCATCCCTTCAGACAGGATCAGAAGAACTTAGATCATTATATAATACAGTAG
CAACCCTCTATTGTGTGCATCAAAGGATAGAGATAAAAGACACCAAGGAAGCTTTAGACAAGATAGAGGA
AGAGCAAAACAAAAGTAAGACCACCGCACAGCAAGCGGCCGCTGATCTTCAGACCTGGAGGAGGAGATAT
GAGGGACAATTGGAGAAGTGAATTATATAAATATAAAGTAGTAAAAATTGAACCATTAGGAGTAGCACCC
ACCAAGGCAAAGAGAAGAGTGGTGCAGAGAGAAAAAAGAGCAGTGGGAATAGGAGCTTTGTTCCTTGGGT
TCTTGGGAGCAGCAGGAAGCACTATGGGCGCAGCGTCAATGACGCTGACGGTACAGGCCAGACAATTATT
GTCTGGTATAGTGCAGCAGCAGAACAATTTGCTGAGGGCTATTGAGGCGCAACAGCATCTGTTGCAACTC
ACAGTCTGGGGCATCAAGCAGCTCCAGGCAAGAATCCTGGCTGTGGAAAGATACCTAAAGGATCAACAGC
TCCTGGGGATTTGGGGTTGCTCTGGAAAACTCATTTGCACCACTGCTGTGCCTTGGAATGCTAGTTGGAG
TAATAAATCTCTGGAACAGATTTGGAATCACACGACCTGGATGGAGTGGGACAGAGAAATTAACAATTAC
ACAAGCTTAATACACTCCTTAATTGAAGAATCGCAAAACCAGCAAGAAAAGAATGAACAAGAATTATTGG
AATTAGATAAATGGGCAAGTTTGTGGAATTGGTTTAACATAACAAATTGGCTGTGGTATATAAAATTATT
CATAATGATAGTAGGAGGCTTGGTAGGTTTAAGAATAGTTTTTGCTGTACTTTCTATAGTGAATAGAGTT
AGGCAGGGATATTCACCATTATCGTTTCAGACCCACCTCCCAACCCCGAGGGGACCCATGCATTGCATCT
CAATTAGTCAGCAACCAGGTGTGGAAAGTCCCCAGGCTCCCCAGCAGGCAGAAGTATGCAAAGCATGCGT
CTCAATTAGTCAGCAACCATAGTCCCGCCCCTAACTCCGCCCATCCCGCCCCTAACTCCGCCCAGTTCCG
CCCATTCTCCGCCCCATGGCTGACTAATTTTTTTTATTTATGCAGAGGCCGAGGCCGCCTCGGCCTCTGA
GCTATTCCAGAAGTAGTGAGGAGGCTTTTTTGGAGGCCTAGGCTTTTGCAAAAAGCTTTCTAGAGGTACC
ACCGGAGCTTACCATGACCGAGTACAAGCCCACGGTGCGCCTCGCCACCCGCGACGACGTCCCCAGGGCC
GTACGCACCCTCGCCGCCGCGTTCGCCGACTACCCCGCCACGCGCCACACCGTCGATCCGGACCGCCACA
TCGAGCGGGTCACCGAGCTGCAAGAACTCTTCCTCACGCGCGTCGGGCTCGACATCGGCAAGGTGTGGGT
CGCGGACGACGGCGCCGCCGTGGCGGTCTGGACCACGCCGGAGAGCGTCGAAGCGGGGGCGGTGTTCGCC
GAGATCGGCCCGCGCATGGCCGAGTTGAGCGGTTCCCGGCTGGCCGCGCAGCAACAGATGGAAGGCCTCC
TGGCGCCGCACCGGCCCAAGGAGCCCGCGTGGTTCCTGGCCACCGTCGGCGTCTCGCCCGACCACCAGGG
CAAGGGTCTGGGCAGCGCCGTCGTGCTCCCCGGAGTGGAGGCGGCCGAGCGCGCCGGGGTGCCCGCCTTC
CTGGAGACCTCCGCGCCCCGCAACCTCCCCTTCTACGAGCGGCTCGGCTTCACCGTCACCGCCGACGTCG
AGGTGCCCGAAGGACCGCGCACCTGGTGCATGACCCGCAAGCCCGGTGCCAGTTAACGAATTCTAGATCT
TGAGACAAATGGCAGTATTCATCCACAATTTTAAAAGAAAAGGGGGGATTGGGGGGTACAGTGCAGGGGA
AAGAATAGTAGACATAATAGCAACAGACATACAAACTAAAGAATTACAAAAACAAATTACAAAAATTCAA
AATTTTCGGGTTTATTACAGGGACAGCAGAGATCCACTTTGGCGCC
Features (pLannotate 1.2.2; 33 found; start..end, strand, type, name):
     25..91      +  CDS            small t antigen (fragment): SV40 (simian virus 40) small t antigen
     98..1276    +  promoter       EF-1α promoter: strong constitutive promoter for human elongation factor EF-1α
   1297..1314    +  protein_bind   attB1 (fragment): mutant version of attB; core recombination site for the Gateway® BP reaction BP Clonase™
   1320..2330    +  CDS            CSNK1A1: KC1A_HUMAN - Experimental evidence at protein level: Swiss-Prot protein existence level 1. Casein kinases are operationally defined by their preferential utilization of acidic proteins such as caseins as substrates. It can phosphorylate a large number of proteins. Participates in Wnt signaling. Phosphorylates CTNNB1 at 'Ser-45'. May phosphorylate PER1 and PER2. May play a role in segregating chromosomes during mitosis (PubMed:11955436, PubMed:1409656, PubMed:18305108). May play a role in keratin cytoskeleton disassembly and thereby, it may regulate epithelial cell migration (PubMed:23902688).
   2332..2356    -  protein_bind   attB2: mutant version of attB; recombination site for the Gateway® BP reaction BP Clonase™
   2364..2405    +  CDS            V5 tag: epitope tag from simian virus 5
   2456..3044    +  misc_feature   WPRE: woodchuck hepatitis virus posttranscriptional regulatory element
   3095..3114    +  misc_feature   cPPT/CTS (fragment): central polypurine tract and central termination sequence of HIV-1
   3116..3349    +  LTR            3' LTR (ΔU3): self-inactivating 3' long terminal repeat (LTR) from HIV-1
   3427..3548    +  polyA_signal   SV40 poly(A) signal: SV40 polyadenylation signal
   3588..3723    +  rep_origin     SV40 ori: SV40 origin of replication
   3744..3762    -  promoter       T7 promoter: promoter for bacteriophage T7 RNA polymerase
   3770..3925    +  CDS            lacZα (fragment): LacZα fragment of β-galactosidase; lacZ fragment
   3930..4358    +  rep_origin     f1 ori (sequence partly withheld): f1 bacteriophage origin of replication; arrow indicates direction of (+) strand synthesis
   4411..4515    +  promoter       AmpR promoter: bla
   4516..5376    +  CDS            AmpR: β-lactamase; bla; confers resistance to ampicillin, carbenicillin, and related antibiotics
   5547..6135    +  rep_origin     ori: high-copy-number ColE1/pMB1/pBR322/pUC origin of replication
   6318..6410    +  CDS            lacI (fragment): lac repressor; lacI; The lac repressor binds to the lac operator to inhibit transcription in E. coli. This inhibition can be relieved by adding lactose or isopropyl-β-D-thiogalactopyranoside (IPTG).
   6423..6444    +  protein_bind   CAP binding site: CAP binding activates transcription in the presence of cAMP. E. coli catabolite activator protein
   6459..6489    +  promoter       lac promoter: promoter for the E. coli lac operon
   6497..6513    +  protein_bind   lac operator: The lac repressor binds to the lac operator to inhibit transcription in E. coli. This inhibition can be relieved by adding lactose or isopropyl-β-D-thiogalactopyranoside (IPTG). lac repressor encoded by lacI
   6558..6576    +  promoter       T3 promoter: promoter for bacteriophage T3 RNA polymerase
   6604..6830    +  promoter       RSV promoter: Rous sarcoma virus enhancer/promoter
   6831..7011    +  LTR            5' LTR (truncated): truncated 5' long terminal repeat (LTR) from HIV-1
   7058..7183    +  misc_feature   HIV-1 Ψ: packaging signal of human immunodeficiency virus type 1
   7167..7530    +  CDS            HIV-1 gag (fragment): gag protein from human immunodeficiency virus 1; gag
   7676..7909    +  misc_feature   RRE: The Rev response element (RRE) of HIV-1 allows for Rev-dependent mRNA export from the nucleus to the cytoplasm.
   8286..8312    +  CDS            Rev (fragment): human immunodeficiency virus 1 (HIV-1) Rev protein; rev; enhances nuclear export of unspliced and incompletely spliced viral mRNAs
   8319..8342    +  promoter       SV40 promoter (fragment): SV40 early promoter
   8343..8414    +  promoter       SV40 promoter (fragment): SV40 enhancer and early promoter
   8438..8573    +  rep_origin     SV40 ori: SV40 origin of replication
   8619..9215    +  CDS            PuroR (fragment): puromycin N-acetyltransferase; pac from Streptomyces; confers resistance to puromycin
   9264..9381    +  misc_feature   cPPT/CTS: central polypurine tract and central termination sequence of HIV-1
