[The description below was written by a language model from this plasmid's Addgene catalogue record, the feature table of its GenBank file and pLannotate feature annotations shown in this document.]
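Description:
CSNK1A1_pLX307 is a third-generation-style, self-inactivating HIV-1 lentiviral expression plasmid that carries the human casein kinase 1 alpha (CSNK1A1) open reading frame in the pLX307 Gateway destination backbone. In bacteria it is maintained by a high-copy ColE1/pUC origin and selected through the beta-lactamase (AmpR) gene. An f1 origin and remnants of a lac/M13 cloning region, flanked by T7 and T3 promoters, are also present in the backbone.

The viral genome is transcribed from an RSV promoter fused to a truncated 5' LTR. It contains the Psi packaging signal, the Rev response element for Rev-dependent nuclear export, a cPPT/CTS element, and a U3-deleted 3' LTR that inactivates LTR promoter activity after integration, followed by an SV40 polyadenylation signal. Within this unit, an SV40 early promoter drives puromycin N-acetyltransferase, which allows selection of transduced mammalian cells. Downstream of it, the intron-containing EF-1-alpha promoter (entered as "E1Fa" in the catalogue) drives the CSNK1A1 coding sequence. The ORF sits between the attB1 and attB2 sites left by Gateway recombination and is followed in the backbone by a C-terminal V5 epitope tag for detection. A WPRE after the tag enhances transcript stability and expression.

The two sequence records held for this plasmid differ slightly in length (9,481 versus 9,421 nt). The offset begins just upstream of the WPRE, but the feature content of the two is otherwise equivalent. The construct is intended for lentiviral delivery and stable constitutive overexpression of V5-tagged CSNK1A1, a Wnt pathway kinase that phosphorylates beta-catenin. It was deposited with a study of candidate genes in beta-catenin-active cancers.
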