Addgene plasmid #98326: CSNK1A1_pLX307
Purpose: Lentiviral expression of CSNK1A1
Depositing lab: William Hahn & Sefi Rosenbluh. Depositing organization: Monash University. Publication: Genetic and Proteomic Interrogation of Lower Confidence Candidate Genes Reveals Signaling Networks in beta-Catenin-Active Cancers. Rosenbluh J, Mercer J, Shrestha Y, Oliver R, Tamayo P, Doench JG, Tirosh I, Piccioni F, Hartenian E, Horn H, Fagbami L, Root DE, Jaffe J, Lage K, Boehm JS, Hahn WC. Cell Syst. 2016 Sep 28;3(3):302-316.e4. doi: 10.1016/j.cels.2016.09.001. PubMed 27684187.
Backbone
  Vector backbone: pLX307
  Backbone manufacturer: David Root (Addgene plasmid # 41392)
  Vector type: Mammalian Expression, Lentiviral
  Selectable markers: Puromycin
Growth in bacteria
  Bacterial resistance: Ampicillin, 100 μg/mL
  Growth temperature: 37°C
  Growth strain: NEB Stable
  Copy number: High Copy
Gene/Insert
  Gene/Insert name: CSNK1A1
  Species: H. sapiens (human)
  Entrez Gene: CSNK1A1 (a.k.a. CK1, CK1a, CKIa, HEL-S-77p, HLCDGP1, PRO2975)
  Promoter: E1Fa
  Tag / fusion protein: V5 (C terminal on backbone)
  Cloning method: Gateway Cloning
  Sequencing primers: 5′ TTCTTCCATTTCAGGTGTCGTGAG; 3′ GTGGATACGCTGCTTTAATGCCTT
Terms and licenses: Academic/Nonprofit Terms; Industry Terms: Not Available to Industry
How to cite: CSNK1A1_pLX307 was a gift from William Hahn & Sefi Rosenbluh (Addgene plasmid # 98326 ; http://n2t.net/addgene:98326 ; RRID:Addgene_98326)
